Addgene plasmid #245484: pL0M-T-tLsUBI
Purpose: Level 0 Golden Gate "T" module containing the sequence of the terminator of the polyubiquitin 4 gene (LOC111919935) from lettuce (Lactuca sativa)
Depositing lab: Beth Rowan. Depositing organization: Oregon State University.
Backbone
  Vector backbone: pICH41276
  Backbone manufacturer: Sylvestre Marillonet
  Backbone size w/o insert (bp): 2845
  Total vector size (bp): 2849
  Vector type: Plant Expression
Growth in bacteria
  Bacterial resistance: Spectinomycin, 50 μg/mL
  Growth temperature: 37°C
  Growth strain: DH5alpha
  Copy number: Unknown
Gene/Insert
  Gene/Insert name: Domesticated sequence of the promoter for the polyubiquitin 4 gene (LOC111919935) from lettuce (Lactuca sativa) (alt name: LsUBI Promoter)
  Species: Lactuca sativa
  Insert size (bp): 1408
  Mutation: The promoter sequence 96336283-96337681 from NC_056626.2 was changed at position 96336319(A to T), position 96337481 (G to C) and 96337673 (G to A)
  GenBank ID: NC_056626
Resource information
  A portion of this plasmid was derived from a plasmid made by: This terminator sequence was originally cloned by Lien Bertier.
Terms and licenses: Academic/Nonprofit Terms; Industry Terms: Not Available to Industry
How to cite: pL0M-T-tLsUBI was a gift from Beth Rowan (Addgene plasmid # 245484 ; http://n2t.net/addgene:245484 ; RRID:Addgene_245484)
