[The description below was written by a language model from this plasmid's Addgene catalogue record and pLannotate feature annotations shown in this document.]
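Description:
pL0M-T-tLsUBI is a Level 0 Golden Gate (MoClo-style) parts plasmid built on the pICH41276 acceptor backbone, which holds "T" (terminator) position modules for plant expression assemblies. According to its name and stated purpose, it carries the terminator of the polyubiquitin 4 gene (LOC111919935) from lettuce, Lactuca sativa. It is a small plasmid of roughly 2.85 kb, propagated in E. coli. The feature table shows a high-copy ColE1/pUC-type origin and an aadA coding sequence conferring spectinomycin/streptomycin resistance, downstream of an AmpR (bla) promoter. The short integrase, gentamicin acetyltransferase and lacI fragments are backbone remnants around the resistance cassette and cloning site, not functional genes.

The record is internally inconsistent about the payload. The purpose and plasmid name describe a terminator, but the insert fields describe a 1408 bp domesticated LsUBI promoter with three single-base changes relative to the lettuce reference chromosome, of the kind typically made to remove internal Type IIS restriction sites. That insert size also does not fit the listed backbone and total sizes, and the only unannotated region likely to hold the insert is about 730 bp upstream of the resistance cassette. The insert fields may therefore have been carried over from a companion promoter module, and the insert's identity and any domestication changes should be confirmed from the sequence. The automated annotation does not label the lettuce-derived region.

As a Level 0 part, the plasmid is not itself an expression vector. It is intended as a donor from which the terminator is released by Type IIS digestion and combined with promoter and coding-sequence modules into Level 1 transcription units, here presumably for transgene expression in lettuce or other plants.
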