Features (pLannotate 1.2.2; 6 found; start..end, strand, type, name):
    734..838     +  promoter       AmpR promoter: bla
    829..909     -  CDS            int (fragment): INT2_ECOLX - Protein inferred from homology: Swiss-Prot protein existence level 3. Putative integrase believed to be involved in the insertion of antibiotic resistance genes into plasmids and transposons. From Escherichia coli.
    997..1053    +  CDS            GmR (fragment): gentamycin acetyltransferase; aacC1; confers resistance to gentamycin
   1060..1848    +  CDS            aadA: S3AD_ECOLX - Experimental evidence at protein level: Swiss-Prot protein existence level 1. Mediates bacterial resistance to the antibiotics streptomycin and spectinomycin. From Escherichia coli.
   2022..2610    +  rep_origin     ori: high-copy-number ColE1/pMB1/pBR322/pUC origin of replication
   2793..2842    +  CDS            lacI (fragment): lac repressor; lacI; The lac repressor binds to the lac operator to inhibit transcription in E. coli. This inhibition can be relieved by adding lactose or isopropyl-β-D-thiogalactopyranoside (IPTG).
>Addgene plasmid #245484 | pL0M-T-tLsUBI | addgene full sequence | sequence record 492312 | Addgene NGS Result
GTCTCAGCTTTGGTTTGGTGGTGTTATGAAGGTTGTTGATGAATGAATTTGTGTATGTTTGAATGTTTGT
GTTGTGATTGAAACTCTGGTTTGATGGTTTGAAGTGAATAATTGTTGAATAAAAAAACTTTGGTTTTCTG
TGAAATTGATTAAGCCATGTTATTTTAATTGTTCATTGTCTTTGTGTTGTCAAATTGCGCATTTGAGGTT
AAGTTTTTGGTAACGTTTTGAACCCAACCAAATATAATACAATTCTTTATCTAATTATCGGATAATTAAA
TATCCAATTTTCATCAAGTTGGATATGTCCACTTATAAGGCATTTATAACTATAATATTTTCAATTATAA
ATATAAATATTTGTCGGTTGTAATTGCACACAAATTGGATAACAGTTAGATATTTTATTGAATCAAATCT
AACACAATAATCGAAATAGATATCCATTAGATAAAACTAAACCAATTTAATATCCTAATTAAAGGTTATT
TCCCTATATAATTCATGAGTTCGAAGTCATATTAATTTGCAGTTTTGGTCTTTTACATATAATTTTTGTA
AATCCACTATTAGTTACACTTTAGTTTTACTAGATTATAGCCCGCGTTCGCTTGAGACCACGAAGTGGCT
CTTCAGTGGACGAAAGGGCCTCGTGATACGCCTATTTTTATAGGTTAATGTCATGATAATAATGGTTTCT
TAGACGTCAGGTGGCACTTTTCGGGGAAATGTGCGCGGAACCCCTATTTGTTTATTTTTCTAAATACATT
CAAATATGTATCCGCTCATGAGACAATAACCCTGATAAATGCTTCAATAATATTGAAAAAGGAAGAGTAT
GCGCTCACGCAACTGGTCCAGAACCTTGACCGAACGCAGCGGTGGTAACGGCGCAGTGGCGGTTTTCATG
GCTTGTTATGACTGTTTTTTTTTGGGGTACAGTCTATGCCTCGGGCATCCAAGCAGCAAGCGCGTTACGC
CGTGGGTCGATGTTTGATGTTATGGAGCAGCAACGATGTTACGCAGCAGGGCAGTCGCCCTAAAACAAAG
TTAAACATCATGAGGGAAGCGGTGATCGCCGAAGTATCGACTCAACTATCAGAGGTAGTTGGCGTCATCG
AGCGCCATCTCGAACCGACGTTGCTGGCCGTACATTTGTACGGCTCCGCAGTGGATGGCGGCCTGAAGCC
ACACAGCGATATTGATTTGCTGGTTACGGTGACCGTAAGGCTTGATGAAACAACGCGGCGAGCTTTGATC
AACGACCTTTTGGAAACTTCGGCTTCCCCTGGAGAGAGCGAGATTCTCCGCGCTGTAGAAGTCACCATTG
TTGTGCACGACGACATCATTCCGTGGCGTTATCCAGCTAAGCGCGAACTGCAATTTGGAGAATGGCAGCG
CAATGACATTCTTGCAGGTATCTTCGAGCCAGCCACGATCGACATTGATCTGGCTATCTTGCTGACAAAA
GCAAGAGAACATAGCGTTGCCTTGGTAGGTCCAGCGGCGGAGGAACTCTTTGATCCGGTTCCTGAACAGG
ATCTATTTGAGGCGCTAAATGAAACCTTAACGCTATGGAACTCGCCGCCCGACTGGGCTGGCGATGAGCG
AAATGTAGTGCTTACGTTGTCCCGCATTTGGTACAGCGCAGTAACCGGCAAAATCGCGCCGAAGGATGTC
GCTGCCGACTGGGCAATGGAGCGCCTGCCGGCCCAGTATCAGCCCGTCATACTTGAAGCTAGACAGGCTT
ATCTTGGACAAGAAGAAGATCGCTTGGCCTCGCGCGCAGATCAGTTGGAAGAATTTGTCCATTACGTAAA
AGGCGAGATCACCAAGGTAGTCGGCAAATAACTGTCAGACCAAGTTTACTCATATATACTTTAGATTGAT
TTAAAACTTCATTTTTAATTTAAAAGGATCTAGGTGAAGATCCTTTTTGATAATCTCATGACCAAAATCC
CTTAACGTGAGTTTTCGTTCCACTGAGCGTCAGACCCCGTAGAAAAGATCAAAGGATCTTCTTGAGATCC
TTTTTTTCTGCGCGTAATCTGCTGCTTGCAAACAAAAAAACCACCGCTACCAGCGGTGGTTTGTTTGCCG
GATCAAGAGCTACCAACTCTTTTTCCGAAGGTAACTGGCTTCAGCAGAGCGCAGATACCAAATACTGTTC
TTCTAGTGTAGCCGTAGTTAGGCCACCACTTCAAGAACTCTGTAGCACCGCCTACATACCTCGCTCTGCT
AATCCTGTTACCAGTGGCTGCTGCCAGTGGCGATAAGTCGTGTCTTACCGGGTTGGACTCAAGACGATAG
TTACCGGATAAGGCGCAGCGGTCGGGCTGAACGGGGGGTTCGTGCACACAGCCCAGCTTGGAGCGAACGA
CCTACACCGAACTGAGATACCTACAGCGTGAGCTATGAGAAAGCGCCACGCTTCCCGAAGGGAGAAAGGC
GGACAGGTATCCGGTAAGCGGCAGGGTCGGAACAGGAGAGCGCACGAGGGAGCTTCCAGGGGGAAACGCC
TGGTATCTTTATAGTCCTGTCGGGTTTCGCCACCTCTGACTTGAGCGTCGATTTTTGTGATGCTCGTCAG
GGGGGCGGAGCCTATGGAAAAACGCCAGCAACGCGGCCTTTTTACGGTTCCTGGCCTTTTGCTGGCCTTT
TGCTCACATGTTCTTTCCTGCGTTATCCCCTGATTCTGTGGATAACCGTATTACCGCCTTTGAGTGAGCT
GATACCGCTCGCCGCAGCCGAACGACCGAGCGCAGCGAGTCAGTGAGCGAGGAAGCGGAAGAGCGCCCAA
TACGCAAACCGCCTCTCCCCGCGCGTTGGCCGATTCATTAATCACTCTGTG
